Addgene plasmid #126755: pX330-Flag-SpCas9-HF1 (without sgRNA; with silent mutations)
Purpose: Expression plasmid for human codon-optimized increased fidelity SpCas9-HF1 (without U6-sgRNA coding sequence, with silent mutations)
Depositing lab: Ervin Welker. Depositing organization: HUN-REN Research Centre for Natural Sciences. Publication: Blackjack mutations improve the on-target activities of increased fidelity variants of SpCas9 with 5'G-extended sgRNAs. Kulcsar PI, Talas A, Toth E, Nyeste A, Ligeti Z, Welker Z, Welker E. Nat Commun. 2020 Mar 6;11(1):1223. doi: 10.1038/s41467-020-15021-5. PubMed 32144253.
Backbone
  Vector backbone: pX330-like (without U6-sgRNA coding sequence)
  Total vector size (bp): 8077
  Vector type: Mammalian Expression, CRISPR
Growth in bacteria
  Bacterial resistance: Ampicillin, 100 μg/mL
  Growth temperature: 37°C
  Growth strain: NEB Stable
  Copy number: High Copy
Gene/Insert
  Gene/Insert name: SpCas9-HF1
  Species: S. pyogenes
  Insert size (bp): 4272
  Mutation: N497A, R661A, Q695A, Q926A
  Promoter: CBh
  Tag / fusion protein: 3xFLAG (N terminal on insert); NLS (N terminal on insert); NLS (C terminal on insert)
  Cloning method: Unknown
  Sequencing primers: 5′ AAGGGATGGTTGGTTGGTGG
Terms and licenses: Academic/Nonprofit Terms; Industry Terms: Not Available to Industry
Depositor comments: pCbh-3xFLAG-NLS-SpCas9-HF1-NLS (without U6-sgRNA coding sequence, with silent mutations). SpCas9-HF1 expression level is higher compared to that of the original SpCas9-HF1 coding plasmid (VP12, #72247) caused by the differences in the plasmid backbone and in the codon-optimization. The lack of sgRNA expression cassette allows for easy testing of various SpCas9 variants with the same sgRNA expressed from a separate plasmid (e.g. pmCherry_gRNA, Addgene# #80457). For detailed information and plasmid usage, please see the associated publication.
How to cite: pX330-Flag-SpCas9-HF1 (without sgRNA; with silent mutations) was a gift from Ervin Welker (Addgene plasmid # 126755 ; http://n2t.net/addgene:126755 ; RRID:Addgene_126755)
