[The description below was written by a language model from this plasmid's Addgene catalogue record and pLannotate feature annotations shown in this document.]
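Description:
pX330-Flag-SpCas9-HF1 (without sgRNA; with silent mutations) is a mammalian expression plasmid for CRISPR genome editing, built on a pX330-like backbone from which the U6-sgRNA cassette has been removed. It is propagated in E. coli through a high-copy ColE1/pUC-type origin and selected with ampicillin via the β-lactamase gene. The backbone also carries an f1/M13 phage origin, short remnants of pBR322 rop and bom sequences, and a single AAV2 inverted terminal repeat downstream of the expression cassette. With only one ITR annotated, the record gives no indication that the plasmid is meant for AAV packaging.

The payload is a human codon-optimized Streptococcus pyogenes Cas9 carrying the N497A, R661A, Q695A and Q926A substitutions that define the increased-fidelity SpCas9-HF1 variant, along with silent mutations. Expression is driven by the CBh promoter, annotated as a CMV enhancer, chicken β-actin promoter and hybrid CBA/MVM intron, and is terminated by the bGH polyadenylation signal. The protein carries an N-terminal 3xFLAG tag for detection and nuclear localization signals at both ends, the C-terminal one being the bipartite nucleoplasmin NLS.

Because no guide RNA is encoded, the sgRNA must be supplied from a separate plasmid, which makes it easy to compare different SpCas9 variants with the same guide. The depositor notes that SpCas9-HF1 expression is higher than from the original HF1 plasmid, owing to differences in backbone and codon optimization. The depositor sequence matches the catalogued 8,077 bp. The repository's sequencing result is about 150 nt longer and shows additional short chicken β-actin promoter fragments, a discrepancy the record does not explain.
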