Features (pLannotate 1.2.2; 14 found; start..end, strand, type, name):
     12..297     +  enhancer       CMV enhancer: human cytomegalovirus immediate early enhancer; contains an 18-bp deletion relative to the standard CMV enhancer
    299..576     +  promoter       chicken β-actin promoter: No description available
    577..805     +  intron         hybrid intron: hybrid between chicken β-actin (CBA) and minute virus of mice (MMV) introns (Gray et al., 2011)
    943..5043    +  CDS            Cas9: Cas9 (Csn1) endonuclease from the Streptococcus pyogenes Type II CRISPR/Cas system generates RNA-guided double strand breaks in DNA
   5044..5091    +  CDS            nucleoplasmin NLS: bipartite nuclear localization signal from nucleoplasmin
   5125..5236    +  polyA_signal   bGH poly(A) signal: bovine growth hormone polyadenylation signal
   5341..5481    +  repeat_region  AAV2 ITR: inverted terminal repeat of adeno-associated virus serotype 2 inverted
   5486..5537    -  misc_feature   bom (fragment): basis of mobility region from pBR322
   5556..5936    +  rep_origin     M13 ori (sequence partly withheld): M13 bacteriophage origin of replication; arrow indicates direction of (+) strand synthesis
   6012..6061    -  misc_feature   bom (fragment): basis of mobility region from pBR322
   6163..6198    -  CDS            rop (fragment): Rop protein, which maintains plasmids at low copy number; rop
   6293..6397    +  promoter       AmpR promoter: bla
   6398..7258    +  CDS            AmpR: β-lactamase; bla; confers resistance to ampicillin, carbenicillin, and related antibiotics
   7429..8017    +  rep_origin     ori: high-copy-number ColE1/pMB1/pBR322/pUC origin of replication
>Addgene plasmid #126755 | pX330-Flag-SpCas9-HF1 (without sgRNA; with silent mutations) | depositor full sequence | sequence record 242646 | pX330-Flag-SpCas9-HF1 (without sgRNA; with silent mutations) sequence 8077 bps
CGCGAGGTACCCGTTACATAACTTACGGTAAATGGCCCGCCTGGCTGACCGCCCAACGACCCCCGCCCAT
TGACGTCAATAGTAACGCCAATAGGGACTTTCCATTGACGTCAATGGGTGGAGTATTTACGGTAAACTGC
CCACTTGGCAGTACATCAAGTGTATCATATGCCAAGTACGCCCCCTATTGACGTCAATGACGGTAAATGG
CCCGCCTGGCATTGTGCCCAGTACATGACCTTATGGGACTTTCCTACTTGGCAGTACATCTACGTATTAG
TCATCGCTATTACCATGGTCGAGGTGAGCCCCACGTTCTGCTTCACTCTCCCCATCTCCCCCCCCTCCCC
ACCCCCAATTTTGTATTTATTTATTTTTTAATTATTTTGTGCAGCGATGGGGGCGGGGGGGGGGGGGGGG
CGCGCGCCAGGCGGGGCGGGGCGGGGCGAGGGGCGGGGCGGGGCGAGGCGGAGAGGTGCGGCGGCAGCCA
ATCAGAGCGGCGCGCTCCGAAAGTTTCCTTTTATGGCGAGGCGGCGGCGGCGGCGGCCCTATAAAAAGCG
AAGCGCGCGGCGGGCGGGAGTCGCTGCGACGCTGCCTTCGCCCCGTGCCCCGCTCCGCCGCCGCCTCGCG
CCGCCCGCCCCGGCTCTGACTGACCGCGTTACTCCCACAGGTGAGCGGGCGGGACGGCCCTTCTCCTCCG
GGCTGTAATTAGCTGAGCAAGAGGTAAGGGTTTAAGGGATGGTTGGTTGGTGGGGTATTAATGTTTAATT
ACCTGGAGCACCTGCCTGAAATCACTTTTTTTCAGGTTGGACCGGTGCCACCATGGACTATAAGGACCAC
GACGGAGACTACAAGGATCATGATATTGATTACAAAGACGATGACGATAAGATGGCCCCAAAGAAGAAGC
GGAAGGTCGGTATCCACGGAGTCCCAGCAGCCGACAAGAAGTACAGCATCGGCCTGGACATCGGCACCAA
CTCTGTGGGCTGGGCCGTGATCACCGACGAGTACAAGGTGCCCAGCAAGAAATTCAAGGTGCTGGGCAAC
ACCGACCGGCACAGCATCAAGAAGAACCTGATCGGAGCCCTGCTGTTCGACAGCGGCGAAACAGCCGAGG
CCACCCGGCTGAAGAGAACCGCCAGAAGAAGATACACCAGACGGAAGAACCGGATCTGCTATCTGCAAGA
GATCTTCAGCAACGAGATGGCCAAGGTGGACGACAGCTTCTTCCACAGACTGGAAGAGTCCTTCCTGGTG
GAAGAGGATAAGAAGCACGAGCGGCACCCCATCTTCGGCAACATCGTGGACGAGGTGGCCTACCACGAGA
AGTACCCCACCATCTACCACCTGAGAAAGAAACTGGTGGACAGCACCGACAAGGCCGACCTGCGGCTGAT
CTATCTGGCCCTGGCCCACATGATCAAGTTCCGGGGCCACTTCCTGATCGAGGGCGACCTGAACCCCGAC
AACAGCGACGTGGACAAGCTGTTCATCCAGCTGGTGCAGACCTACAACCAGCTGTTCGAGGAAAACCCCA
TCAACGCCAGCGGCGTGGACGCCAAGGCCATCCTGTCTGCCAGACTGAGCAAGAGCAGACGGCTGGAAAA
TCTGATCGCCCAGCTGCCCGGCGAGAAGAAGAATGGCCTGTTCGGAAACCTGATTGCCCTGAGCCTGGGC
CTGACCCCCAACTTCAAGAGCAACTTCGACCTGGCCGAGGATGCCAAACTGCAGCTGAGCAAGGACACCT
ACGACGACGACCTGGACAACCTGCTGGCCCAGATCGGCGACCAGTACGCCGACCTGTTTCTGGCCGCCAA
GAACCTGTCCGACGCCATCCTGCTGAGCGACATCCTGAGAGTGAACACCGAGATCACCAAGGCCCCCCTG
AGCGCCTCTATGATCAAGAGATACGACGAGCACCACCAGGACCTGACCCTGCTGAAAGCTCTCGTGCGGC
AGCAGCTGCCTGAGAAGTACAAAGAGATTTTCTTCGACCAGAGCAAGAACGGCTACGCCGGCTACATTGA
CGGCGGAGCCAGCCAGGAAGAGTTCTACAAGTTCATCAAGCCCATCCTGGAAAAGATGGACGGCACCGAG
GAACTGCTCGTGAAGCTGAACAGAGAGGACCTGCTGCGGAAGCAGCGGACCTTCGACAACGGCAGCATCC
CCCACCAGATCCACCTGGGAGAGCTGCACGCCATTCTGCGGCGGCAGGAAGATTTTTACCCATTCCTGAA
GGACAACCGGGAAAAGATCGAGAAGATCCTGACCTTCCGCATCCCCTACTACGTGGGCCCTCTGGCCAGG
GGAAACAGCAGATTCGCCTGGATGACCAGAAAGAGCGAGGAAACCATCACCCCCTGGAACTTCGAGGAAG
TGGTGGACAAGGGCGCTTCCGCCCAGAGCTTCATCGAGCGGATGACCGCCTTCGATAAGAACCTGCCCAA
CGAGAAGGTGCTGCCCAAGCACAGCCTGCTGTACGAGTACTTCACCGTGTATAACGAGCTGACCAAAGTG
AAATACGTGACCGAGGGAATGAGAAAGCCCGCCTTCCTGAGCGGCGAGCAGAAAAAGGCCATCGTGGACC
TGCTGTTCAAGACCAACCGGAAAGTGACCGTGAAGCAGCTGAAAGAGGACTACTTCAAGAAAATCGAGTG
CTTCGACTCCGTGGAAATCTCCGGCGTGGAAGATCGGTTCAACGCCTCCCTGGGCACATACCACGATCTG
CTGAAAATTATCAAGGACAAGGACTTCCTGGACAATGAGGAAAACGAGGACATTCTGGAAGATATCGTGC
TGACCCTGACACTGTTTGAGGACAGAGAGATGATCGAGGAACGGCTGAAAACCTATGCCCACCTGTTCGA
CGACAAAGTGATGAAGCAGCTGAAGCGGCGGAGATACACCGGCTGGGGCGCGCTGAGCCGGAAGCTGATC
AACGGCATCCGCGACAAGCAGTCCGGCAAGACAATCCTGGATTTCCTGAAGTCCGACGGCTTCGCCAACA
GAAACTTCATGGCGCTGATCCACGACGACAGCCTGACCTTTAAAGAGGACATCCAGAAAGCCCAGGTGTC
CGGCCAGGGCGATAGCCTGCACGAGCACATTGCCAATCTCGCCGGCAGCCCCGCCATTAAGAAGGGCATC
CTCCAGACAGTGAAGGTGGTGGACGAGCTGGTGAAAGTGATGGGCCGGCACAAGCCCGAGAACATCGTGA
TCGAAATGGCCAGAGAGAACCAGACCACCCAGAAGGGACAGAAGAACAGTCGCGAGAGAATGAAGCGGAT
CGAAGAGGGCATCAAAGAGCTGGGCAGCCAGATCCTGAAAGAACACCCCGTGGAAAACACCCAGCTCCAG
AACGAGAAGCTGTACCTGTACTACCTCCAGAATGGGCGGGATATGTACGTGGACCAGGAACTGGACATCA
ACCGGCTGTCCGACTACGATGTGGACCATATCGTGCCTCAGAGCTTTCTTAAGGACGACTCCATCGACAA
CAAGGTGCTGACCAGAAGCGACAAGAACCGGGGCAAGAGCGACAACGTGCCCTCCGAAGAGGTCGTGAAG
AAGATGAAGAACTACTGGCGGCAGCTGCTGAACGCCAAGCTGATTACCCAGAGAAAGTTCGACAATCTGA
CCAAGGCCGAGAGAGGCGGCCTGAGCGAACTGGATAAGGCCGGCTTCATCAAGAGACAGCTGGTGGAAAC
CCGGGCGATCACAAAGCACGTGGCACAGATCCTGGACTCCCGGATGAACACTAAGTACGACGAGAATGAC
AAGCTGATCCGGGAAGTGAAAGTGATCACCCTGAAGTCCAAGCTGGTGTCCGATTTCCGGAAGGATTTCC
AGTTTTACAAAGTGCGCGAGATCAACAACTACCACCACGCCCACGACGCGTACCTGAACGCCGTCGTGGG
AACCGCCCTGATCAAAAAGTACCCTAAGCTGGAAAGCGAGTTCGTGTACGGCGACTACAAGGTGTACGAC
GTACGGAAGATGATCGCCAAGAGCGAGCAGGAAATCGGCAAGGCTACCGCCAAGTACTTCTTCTACAGCA
ACATCATGAACTTTTTCAAGACCGAGATTACCCTGGCCAACGGCGAGATCCGGAAGCGGCCTCTGATCGA
GACAAACGGCGAAACCGGGGAGATCGTGTGGGATAAGGGCCGGGATTTTGCCACCGTGCGGAAAGTGCTG
AGCATGCCCCAAGTGAATATCGTGAAAAAGACCGAGGTGCAGACAGGCGGCTTCAGCAAAGAGTCTATCC
TGCCCAAGAGGAACAGCGATAAGCTGATCGCCAGAAAGAAGGACTGGGATCCTAAGAAGTACGGCGGCTT
CGACAGCCCCACCGTGGCCTATTCTGTGCTGGTGGTGGCCAAAGTGGAAAAGGGCAAGTCCAAGAAGCTT
AAGAGTGTGAAAGAGCTGCTGGGGATCACCATCATGGAAAGAAGCAGCTTCGAGAAGAATCCCATCGACT
TTCTGGAAGCCAAGGGCTACAAAGAAGTGAAAAAGGACCTGATCATCAAGCTGCCTAAGTACTCGCTCTT
CGAGCTGGAAAACGGCCGGAAGAGAATGCTGGCCTCTGCCGGCGAACTGCAGAAGGGAAACGAACTGGCC
CTGCCCTCCAAATATGTGAACTTCCTGTACCTGGCCAGCCACTATGAGAAGCTGAAGGGCTCCCCCGAGG
ATAATGAGCAGAAACAGCTGTTTGTGGAACAGCACAAGCACTACCTGGACGAGATCATCGAGCAGATCAG
CGAGTTCTCCAAGAGAGTGATCCTGGCCGACGCTAATCTGGACAAAGTGCTGTCCGCCTACAACAAGCAC
CGGGATAAGCCCATCAGAGAGCAGGCCGAGAATATCATCCACCTGTTTACCCTGACCAATCTGGGAGCCC
CTGCCGCCTTCAAGTACTTTGACACCACCATCGACCGGAAGAGGTACACCAGCACCAAAGAGGTGCTGGA
CGCCACCCTGATCCACCAGAGCATCACCGGCCTGTACGAGACACGGATCGACCTGTCTCAGCTGGGAGGC
GACAAAAGGCCGGCGGCCACGAAAAAGGCCGGCCAGGCAAAAAAGAAAAAGTAAGAATTCCTAGAGCTCG
CTGATCAGCCTCGACTGTGCCTTCTAGTTGCCAGCCATCTGTTGTTTGCCCCTCCCCCGTGCCTTCCTTG
ACCCTGGAAGGTGCCACTCCCACTGTCCTTTCCTAATAAAATGAGGAAATTGCATCGCATTGTCTGAGTA
GGTGTCATTCTATTCTGGGGGGTGGGGTGGGGCAGGACAGCAAGGGGGAGGATTGGGAAGAGAATAGCAG
GCATGCTGGGGAGCGGCCGCAGGAACCCCTAGTGATGGAGTTGGCCACTCCCTCTCTGCGCGCTCGCTCG
CTCACTGAGGCCGGGCGACCAAAGGTCGCCCGACGCCCGGGCTTTGCCCGGGCGGCCTCAGTGAGCGAGC
GAGCGCGCAGCTGCCTGCAGGGGCGCCTGATGCGGTATTTTCTCCTTACGCATCTGTGCGGTATTTCACA
CCGCATA
[142 nt withheld, positions 5538-5679]
C
[141 nt withheld, positions 5681-5821]
CCTTTGACGTTGGAGTCCACGTTCTTT
[37 nt withheld, positions 5849-5885]
ACCCTATCTCGGGCTATTCTTTTGATTTATAAGGGATTTTGCCGATTTCGGCCTATTGGTTAAAAAATGA
GCTGATTTAACAAAAATTTAACGCGAATTTTAACAAAATATTAACGTTTACAATTTTATGGTGCACTCTC
AGTACAATCTGCTCTGATGCCGCATAGTTAAGCCAGCCCCGACACCCGCCAACACCCGCTGACGCGCCCT
GACGGGCTTGTCTGCTCCCGGCATCCGCTTACAGACAAGCTGTGACCGTCTCCGGGAGCTGCATGTGTCA
GAGGTTTTCACCGTCATCACCGAAACGCGCGAGACGAAAGGGCCTCGTGATACGCCTATTTTTATAGGTT
AATGTCATGATAATAATGGTTTCTTAGACGTCAGGTGGCACTTTTCGGGGAAATGTGCGCGGAACCCCTA
TTTGTTTATTTTTCTAAATACATTCAAATATGTATCCGCTCATGAGACAATAACCCTGATAAATGCTTCA
ATAATATTGAAAAAGGAAGAGTATGAGTATTCAACATTTCCGTGTCGCCCTTATTCCCTTTTTTGCGGCA
TTTTGCCTTCCTGTTTTTGCTCACCCAGAAACGCTGGTGAAAGTAAAAGATGCTGAAGATCAGTTGGGTG
CACGAGTGGGTTACATCGAACTGGATCTCAACAGCGGTAAGATCCTTGAGAGTTTTCGCCCCGAAGAACG
TTTTCCAATGATGAGCACTTTTAAAGTTCTGCTATGTGGCGCGGTATTATCCCGTATTGACGCCGGGCAA
GAGCAACTCGGTCGCCGCATACACTATTCTCAGAATGACTTGGTTGAGTACTCACCAGTCACAGAAAAGC
ATCTTACGGATGGCATGACAGTAAGAGAATTATGCAGTGCTGCCATAACCATGAGTGATAACACTGCGGC
CAACTTACTTCTGACAACGATCGGAGGACCGAAGGAGCTAACCGCTTTTTTGCACAACATGGGGGATCAT
GTAACTCGCCTTGATCGTTGGGAACCGGAGCTGAATGAAGCCATACCAAACGACGAGCGTGACACCACGA
TGCCTGTAGCAATGGCAACAACGTTGCGCAAACTATTAACTGGCGAACTACTTACTCTAGCTTCCCGGCA
ACAATTAATAGACTGGATGGAGGCGGATAAAGTTGCAGGACCACTTCTGCGCTCGGCCCTTCCGGCTGGC
TGGTTTATTGCTGATAAATCTGGAGCCGGTGAGCGTGGAAGCCGCGGTATCATTGCAGCACTGGGGCCAG
ATGGTAAGCCCTCCCGTATCGTAGTTATCTACACGACGGGGAGTCAGGCAACTATGGATGAACGAAATAG
ACAGATCGCTGAGATAGGTGCCTCACTGATTAAGCATTGGTAACTGTCAGACCAAGTTTACTCATATATA
CTTTAGATTGATTTAAAACTTCATTTTTAATTTAAAAGGATCTAGGTGAAGATCCTTTTTGATAATCTCA
TGACCAAAATCCCTTAACGTGAGTTTTCGTTCCACTGAGCGTCAGACCCCGTAGAAAAGATCAAAGGATC
TTCTTGAGATCCTTTTTTTCTGCGCGTAATCTGCTGCTTGCAAACAAAAAAACCACCGCTACCAGCGGTG
GTTTGTTTGCCGGATCAAGAGCTACCAACTCTTTTTCCGAAGGTAACTGGCTTCAGCAGAGCGCAGATAC
CAAATACTGTCCTTCTAGTGTAGCCGTAGTTAGGCCACCACTTCAAGAACTCTGTAGCACCGCCTACATA
CCTCGCTCTGCTAATCCTGTTACCAGTGGCTGCTGCCAGTGGCGATAAGTCGTGTCTTACCGGGTTGGAC
TCAAGACGATAGTTACCGGATAAGGCGCAGCGGTCGGGCTGAACGGGGGGTTCGTGCACACAGCCCAGCT
TGGAGCGAACGACCTACACCGAACTGAGATACCTACAGCGTGAGCTATGAGAAAGCGCCACGCTTCCCGA
AGGGAGAAAGGCGGACAGGTATCCGGTAAGCGGCAGGGTCGGAACAGGAGAGCGCACGAGGGAGCTTCCA
GGGGGAAACGCCTGGTATCTTTATAGTCCTGTCGGGTTTCGCCACCTCTGACTTGAGCGTCGATTTTTGT
GATGCTCGTCAGGGGGGCGGAGCCTATGGAAAAACGCCAGCAACGCGGCCTTTTTACGGTTCCTGGCCTT
TTGCTGGCCTTTTGCTCACATG
