Features (pLannotate 1.2.2; 18 found; start..end, strand, type, name):
     86..107     -  promoter       chicken β-actin promoter (fragment): No description available
    111..132     -  promoter       chicken β-actin promoter (fragment): No description available
    138..159     -  promoter       chicken β-actin promoter (fragment): No description available
    171..292     -  promoter       chicken β-actin promoter (fragment): contains a 21-bp deletion relative to the standard chicken β-actin promoter
    294..579     -  enhancer       CMV enhancer: human cytomegalovirus immediate early enhancer; contains an 18-bp deletion relative to the standard CMV enhancer
    651..1239    -  rep_origin     ori: high-copy-number ColE1/pMB1/pBR322/pUC origin of replication
   1410..2270    -  CDS            AmpR: β-lactamase; bla; confers resistance to ampicillin, carbenicillin, and related antibiotics
   2271..2375    -  promoter       AmpR promoter: bla
   2470..2505    +  CDS            rop (fragment): Rop protein, which maintains plasmids at low copy number; rop
   2607..2656    +  misc_feature   bom (fragment): basis of mobility region from pBR322
   2657..3112    -  rep_origin     f1 ori (sequence partly withheld): f1 bacteriophage origin of replication; arrow indicates direction of (+) strand synthesis
   3131..3182    +  misc_feature   bom (fragment): basis of mobility region from pBR322
   3187..3327    -  repeat_region  AAV2 ITR: inverted terminal repeat of adeno-associated virus serotype 2 inverted
   3432..3543    -  polyA_signal   bGH poly(A) signal: bovine growth hormone polyadenylation signal
   3577..3624    -  CDS            nucleoplasmin NLS: bipartite nuclear localization signal from nucleoplasmin
   3625..7725    -  CDS            Cas9: Cas9 (Csn1) endonuclease from the Streptococcus pyogenes Type II CRISPR/Cas system generates RNA-guided double strand breaks in DNA
   7863..8090    -  intron         hybrid intron: hybrid between chicken β-actin (CBA) and minute virus of mice (MMV) introns (Gray et al., 2011)
   8091..23      -  promoter       chicken β-actin promoter (fragment) (across the origin): contains a 21-bp deletion relative to the standard chicken β-actin promoter
>Addgene plasmid #126755 | pX330-Flag-SpCas9-HF1 (without sgRNA; with silent mutations) | addgene full sequence | sequence record 410971 | Addgene NGS Result
CCCCCCCCCCCCCCCCCCCCCCCCCCCCCCCCCCCCCCCCCCCCCCCCCCCCCCCCCCCCCCCCCCCCCC
CCCCCCCCCCCCCCCCCCCCCCCCCCCCCCCYCCCCCCCCCCCCCCCCCCCCCCCCMCCCCCCCCCCCCC
CCCCCCCCCCCCCCCCCCCNGSCNGGCSCCCCCCCCCCCCCCCCCCGCCCCCATCGCTGCACAAAATAAT
TAAAAAATAAATAAATACAAAATTGGGGGTGGGGAGGGGGGGGAGATGGGGAGAGTGAAGCAGAACGTGG
GGCTCACCTCGACCATGGTAATAGCGATGACTAATACGTAGATGTACTGCCAAGTAGGAAAGTCCCATAA
GGTCATGTACTGGGCACAATGCCAGGCGGGCCATTTACCGTCATTGACGTCAATAGGGGGCGTACTTGGC
ATATGATACACTTGATGTACTGCCAAGTGGGCAGTTTACCGTAAATACTCCACCCATTGACGTCAATGGA
AAGTCCCTATTGGCGTTACTATTGACGTCAATGGGCGGGGGTCGTTGGGCGGTCAGCCAGGCGGGCCATT
TACCGTAAGTTATGTAACGGGTACCTCTAGCATGTGAGCAAAAGGCCAGCAAAAGGCCAGGAACCGTAAA
AAGGCCGCGTTGCTGGCGTTTTTCCATAGGCTCCGCCCCCCTGACGAGCATCACAAAAATCGACGCTCAA
GTCAGAGGTGGCGAAACCCGACAGGACTATAAAGATACCAGGCGTTTCCCCCTGGAAGCTCCCTCGTGCG
CTCTCCTGTTCCGACCCTGCCGCTTACCGGATACCTGTCCGCCTTTCTCCCTTCGGGAAGCGTGGCGCTT
TCTCATAGCTCACGCTGTAGGTATCTCAGTTCGGTGTAGGTCGTTCGCTCCAAGCTGGGCTGTGTGCACG
AACCCCCCGTTCAGCCCGACCGCTGCGCCTTATCCGGTAACTATCGTCTTGAGTCCAACCCGGTAAGACA
CGACTTATCGCCACTGGCAGCAGCCACTGGTAACAGGATTAGCAGAGCGAGGTATGTAGGCGGTGCTACA
GAGTTCTTGAAGTGGTGGCCTAACTACGGCTACACTAGAAGAACAGTATTTGGTATCTGCGCTCTGCTGA
AGCCAGTTACCTTCGGAAAAAGAGTTGGTAGCTCTTGATCCGGCAAACAAACCACCGCTGGTAGCGGTGG
TTTTTTTGTTTGCAAGCAGCAGATTACGCGCAGAAAAAAAGGATCTCAAGAAGATCCTTTGATCTTTTCT
ACGGGGTCTGACGCTCAGTGGAACGAAAACTCACGTTAAGGGATTTTGGTCATGAGATTATCAAAAAGGA
TCTTCACCTAGATCCTTTTAAATTAAAAATGAAGTTTTAAATCAATCTAAAGTATATATGAGTAAACTTG
GTCTGACAGTTACCAATGCTTAATCAGTGAGGCACCTATCTCAGCGATCTGTCTATTTCGTTCATCCATA
GTTGCCTGACTCCCCGTCGTGTAGATAACTACGATACGGGAGGGCTTACCATCTGGCCCCAGTGCTGCAA
TGATACCGCGGCTTCCACGCTCACCGGCTCCAGATTTATCAGCAATAAACCAGCCAGCCGGAAGGGCCGA
GCGCAGAAGTGGTCCTGCAACTTTATCCGCCTCCATCCAGTCTATTAATTGTTGCCGGGAAGCTAGAGTA
AGTAGTTCGCCAGTTAATAGTTTGCGCAACGTTGTTGCCATTGCTACAGGCATCGTGGTGTCACGCTCGT
CGTTTGGTATGGCTTCATTCAGCTCCGGTTCCCAACGATCAAGGCGAGTTACATGATCCCCCATGTTGTG
CAAAAAAGCGGTTAGCTCCTTCGGTCCTCCGATCGTTGTCAGAAGTAAGTTGGCCGCAGTGTTATCACTC
ATGGTTATGGCAGCACTGCATAATTCTCTTACTGTCATGCCATCCGTAAGATGCTTTTCTGTGACTGGTG
AGTACTCAACCAAGTCATTCTGAGAATAGTGTATGCGGCGACCGAGTTGCTCTTGCCCGGCGTCAATACG
GGATAATACCGCGCCACATAGCAGAACTTTAAAAGTGCTCATCATTGGAAAACGTTCTTCGGGGCGAAAA
CTCTCAAGGATCTTACCGCTGTTGAGATCCAGTTCGATGTAACCCACTCGTGCACCCAACTGATCTTCAG
CATCTTTTACTTTCACCAGCGTTTCTGGGTGAGCAAAAACAGGAAGGCAAAATGCCGCAAAAAAGGGAAT
AAGGGCGACACGGAAATGTTGAATACTCATACTCTTCCTTTTTCAATATTATTGAAGCATTTATCAGGGT
TATTGTCTCATGAGCGGATACATATTTGAATGTATTTAGAAAAATAAACAAATAGGGGTTCCGCGCACAT
TTCCCCGAAAAGTGCCACCTGACGTCTAAGAAACCATTATTATCATGACATTAACCTATAAAAATAGGCG
TATCACGAGGCCCTTTCGTCTCGCGCGTTTCGGTGATGACGGTGAAAACCTCTGACACATGCAGCTCCCG
GAGACGGTCACAGCTTGTCTGTAAGCGGATGCCGGGAGCAGACAAGCCCGTCAGGGCGCGTCAGCGGGTG
TTGGCGGGTGTCGGGGCTGGCTTAACTATGCGGCATCAGAGCAGATTGTACTGAGAGTGCACCATAAAAT
TGTAAACGTTAATATTTTGTTAAAATTCGCGTTAAATTTTTGTTAAATCAGCTCATTTTTTAACCAATAG
ACCGAAATCGGCAAAATCCCTTATAAATCAAAAGAATAGCCCGAGATAGAGT
[37 nt withheld, positions 2783-2819]
AAAGAACGTGGACTCCAACGTCAAAGG
[141 nt withheld, positions 2847-2987]
G
[46 nt withheld, positions 2989-3034]
A
[95 nt withheld, positions 3036-3130]
TATGCGGTGTGAAATACCGCACAGATGCGTAAGGAGAAAATACCGCATCAGGCGCCCCTGCAGGCAGCTG
CGCGCTCGCTCGCTCACTGAGGCCGCCCGGGCAAAGCCCGGGCGTCGGGCGACCTTTGGTCGCCCGGCCT
CAGTGAGCGAGCGAGCGCGCAGAGAGGGAGTGGCCAACTCCATCACTAGGGGTTCCTGCGGCCGCTCCCC
AGCATGCCTGCTATTCTCTTCCCAATCCTCCCCCTTGCTGTCCTGCCCCACCCCACCCCCCAGAATAGAA
TGACACCTACTCAGACAATGCGATGCAATTTCCTCATTTTATTAGGAAAGGACAGTGGGAGTGGCACCTT
CCAGGGTCAAGGAAGGCACGGGGGAGGGGCAAACAACAGATGGCTGGCAACTAGAAGGCACAGTCGAGGC
TGATCAGCGAGCTCTAGGAATTCTTACTTTTTCTTTTTTGCCTGGCCGGCCTTTTTCGTGGCCGCCGGCC
TTTTGTCGCCTCCCAGCTGAGACAGGTCGATCCGTGTCTCGTACAGGCCGGTGATGCTCTGGTGGATCAG
GGTGGCGTCCAGCACCTCTTTGGTGCTGGTGTACCTCTTCCGGTCGATGGTGGTGTCAAAGTACTTGAAG
GCGGCAGGGGCTCCCAGATTGGTCAGGGTAAACAGGTGGATGATATTCTCGGCCTGCTCTCTGATGGGCT
TATCCCGGTGCTTGTTGTAGGCGGACAGCACTTTGTCCAGATTAGCGTCGGCCAGGATCACTCTCTTGGA
GAACTCGCTGATCTGCTCGATGATCTCGTCCAGGTAGTGCTTGTGCTGTTCCACAAACAGCTGTTTCTGC
TCATTATCCTCGGGGGAGCCCTTCAGCTTCTCATAGTGGCTGGCCAGGTACAGGAAGTTCACATATTTGG
AGGGCAGGGCCAGTTCGTTTCCCTTCTGCAGTTCGCCGGCAGAGGCCAGCATTCTCTTCCGGCCGTTTTC
CAGCTCGAAGAGCGAGTACTTAGGCAGCTTGATGATCAGGTCCTTTTTCACTTCTTTGTAGCCCTTGGCT
TCCAGAAAGTCGATGGGATTCTTCTCGAAGCTGCTTCTTTCCATGATGGTGATCCCCAGCAGCTCTTTCA
CACTCTTAAGCTTCTTGGACTTGCCCTTTTCCACTTTGGCCACCACCAGCACAGAATAGGCCACGGTGGG
GCTGTCGAAGCCGCCGTACTTCTTAGGATCCCAGTCCTTCTTTCTGGCGATCAGCTTATCGCTGTTCCTC
TTGGGCAGGATAGACTCTTTGCTGAAGCCGCCTGTCTGCACCTCGGTCTTTTTCACGATATTCACTTGGG
GCATGCTCAGCACTTTCCGCACGGTGGCAAAATCCCGGCCCTTATCCCACACGATCTCCCCGGTTTCGCC
GTTTGTCTCGATCAGAGGCCGCTTCCGGATCTCGCCGTTGGCCAGGGTAATCTCGGTCTTGAAAAAGTTC
ATGATGTTGCTGTAGAAGAAGTACTTGGCGGTAGCCTTGCCGATTTCCTGCTCGCTCTTGGCGATCATCT
TCCGTACGTCGTACACCTTGTAGTCGCCGTACACGAACTCGCTTTCCAGCTTAGGGTACTTTTTGATCAG
GGCGGTTCCCACGACGGCGTTCAGGTACGCGTCGTGGGCGTGGTGGTAGTTGTTGATCTCGCGCACTTTG
TAAAACTGGAAATCCTTCCGGAAATCGGACACCAGCTTGGACTTCAGGGTGATCACTTTCACTTCCCGGA
TCAGCTTGTCATTCTCGTCGTACTTAGTGTTCATCCGGGAGTCCAGGATCTGTGCCACGTGCTTTGTGAT
CGCCCGGGTTTCCACCAGCTGTCTCTTGATGAAGCCGGCCTTATCCAGTTCGCTCAGGCCGCCTCTCTCG
GCCTTGGTCAGATTGTCGAACTTTCTCTGGGTAATCAGCTTGGCGTTCAGCAGCTGCCGCCAGTAGTTCT
TCATCTTCTTCACGACCTCTTCGGAGGGCACGTTGTCGCTCTTGCCCCGGTTCTTGTCGCTTCTGGTCAG
CACCTTGTTGTCGATGGAGTCGTCCTTAAGAAAGCTCTGAGGCACGATATGGTCCACATCGTAGTCGGAC
AGCCGGTTGATGTCCAGTTCCTGGTCCACGTACATATCCCGCCCATTCTGGAGGTAGTACAGGTACAGCT
TCTCGTTCTGGAGCTGGGTGTTTTCCACGGGGTGTTCTTTCAGGATCTGGCTGCCCAGCTCTTTGATGCC
CTCTTCGATCCGCTTCATTCTCTCGCGACTGTTCTTCTGTCCCTTCTGGGTGGTCTGGTTCTCTCTGGCC
ATTTCGATCACGATGTTCTCGGGCTTGTGCCGGCCCATCACTTTCACCAGCTCGTCCACCACCTTCACTG
TCTGGAGGATGCCCTTCTTAATGGCGGGGCTGCCGGCGAGATTGGCAATGTGCTCGTGCAGGCTATCGCC
CTGGCCGGACACCTGGGCTTTCTGGATGTCCTCTTTAAAGGTCAGGCTGTCGTCGTGGATCAGCGCCATG
AAGTTTCTGTTGGCGAAGCCGTCGGACTTCAGGAAATCCAGGATTGTCTTGCCGGACTGCTTGTCGCGGA
TGCCGTTGATCAGCTTCCGGCTCAGCGCGCCCCAGCCGGTGTATCTCCGCCGCTTCAGCTGCTTCATCAC
TTTGTCGTCGAACAGGTGGGCATAGGTTTTCAGCCGTTCCTCGATCATCTCTCTGTCCTCAAACAGTGTC
AGGGTCAGCACGATATCTTCCAGAATGTCCTCGTTTTCCTCATTGTCCAGGAAGTCCTTGTCCTTGATAA
TTTTCAGCAGATCGTGGTATGTGCCCAGGGAGGCGTTGAACCGATCTTCCACGCCGGAGATTTCCACGGA
GTCGAAGCACTCGATTTTCTTGAAGTAGTCCTCTTTCAGCTGCTTCACGGTCACTTTCCGGTTGGTCTTG
AACAGCAGGTCCACGATGGCCTTTTTCTGCTCGCCGCTCAGGAAGGCGGGCTTTCTCATTCCCTCGGTCA
CGTATTTCACTTTGGTCAGCTCGTTATACACGGTGAAGTACTCGTACAGCAGGCTGTGCTTGGGCAGCAC
CTTCTCGTTGGGCAGGTTCTTATCGAAGGCGGTCATCCGCTCGATGAAGCTCTGGGCGGAAGCGCCCTTG
TCCACCACTTCCTCGAAGTTCCAGGGGGTGATGGTTTCCTCGCTCTTTCTGGTCATCCAGGCGAATCTGC
TGTTTCCCCTGGCCAGAGGGCCCACGTAGTAGGGGATGCGGAAGGTCAGGATCTTCTCGATCTTTTCCCG
GTTGTCCTTCAGGAATGGGTAAAAATCTTCCTGCCGCCGCAGAATGGCGTGCAGCTCTCCCAGGTGGATC
TGGTGGGGGATGCTGCCGTTGTCGAAGGTCCGCTGCTTCCGCAGCAGGTCCTCTCTGTTCAGCTTCACGA
GCAGTTCCTCGGTGCCGTCCATCTTTTCCAGGATGGGCTTGATGAACTTGTAGAACTCTTCCTGGCTGGC
TCCGCCGTCAATGTAGCCGGCGTAGCCGTTCTTGCTCTGGTCGAAGAAAATCTCTTTGTACTTCTCAGGC
AGCTGCTGCCGCACGAGAGCTTTCAGCAGGGTCAGGTCCTGGTGGTGCTCGTCGTATCTCTTGATCATAG
AGGCGCTCAGGGGGGCCTTGGTGATCTCGGTGTTCACTCTCAGGATGTCGCTCAGCAGGATGGCGTCGGA
CAGGTTCTTGGCGGCCAGAAACAGGTCGGCGTACTGGTCGCCGATCTGGGCCAGCAGGTTGTCCAGGTCG
TCGTCGTAGGTGTCCTTGCTCAGCTGCAGTTTGGCATCCTCGGCCAGGTCGAAGTTGCTCTTGAAGTTGG
GGGTCAGGCCCAGGCTCAGGGCAATCAGGTTTCCGAACAGGCCATTCTTCTTCTCGCCGGGCAGCTGGGC
GATCAGATTTTCCAGCCGTCTGCTCTTGCTCAGTCTGGCAGACAGGATGGCCTTGGCGTCCACGCCGCTG
GCGTTGATGGGGTTTTCCTCGAACAGCTGGTTGTAGGTCTGCACCAGCTGGATGAACAGCTTGTCCACGT
CGCTGTTGTCGGGGTTCAGGTCGCCCTCGATCAGGAAGTGGCCCCGGAACTTGATCATGTGGGCCAGGGC
CAGATAGATCAGCCGCAGGTCGGCCTTGTCGGTGCTGTCCACCAGTTTCTTTCTCAGGTGGTAGATGGTG
GGGTACTTCTCGTGGTAGGCCACCTCGTCCACGATGTTGCCGAAGATGGGGTGCCGCTCGTGCTTCTTAT
CCTCTTCCACCAGGAAGGACTCTTCCAGTCTGTGGAAGAAGCTGTCGTCCACCTTGGCCATCTCGTTGCT
GAAGATCTCTTGCAGATAGCAGATCCGGTTCTTCCGTCTGGTGTATCTTCTTCTGGCGGTTCTCTTCAGC
CGGGTGGCCTCGGCTGTTTCGCCGCTGTCGAACAGCAGGGCTCCGATCAGGTTCTTCTTGATGCTGTGCC
GGTCGGTGTTGCCCAGCACCTTGAATTTCTTGCTGGGCACCTTGTACTCGTCGGTGATCACGGCCCAGCC
CACAGAGTTGGTGCCGATGTCCAGGCCGATGCTGTACTTCTTGTCGGCTGCTGGGACTCCGTGGATACCG
ACCTTCCGCTTCTTCTTTGGGGCCATCTTATCGTCATCGTCTTTGTAATCAATATCATGATCCTTGTAGT
CTCCGTCGTGGTCCTTATAGTCCATGGTGGCACCGGTCCAACCTGAAAAAAAGTGATTTCAGGCAGGTGC
TCCAGGTAATTAAACATTAATACCCCACCAACCAACCATCCCTTAAACCCTTACCTCTTGCTCAGCTAAT
TACAGCCCGGAGGAGAAGGGCCGTCCCGCCCGCTCACCTGTGGGAGTAACGCGGTCAGTCAGAGCCGGGG
CGGGCGGCGCGAGGCGGCGGCGGAGCGGGGCACGGGGCGAAGGCAGCGCGCAGCGACTCCCGCCCGCCGC
GCGCTTCGCTTTTTATAGGGCCGCCGCCGCCGCCGCCTCGCCATAAAAGGAAACTTTCGGAGCGCGCCGC
TCTGATTGGCTGCCGCCGCACCTCTCCGCCTCGCCCCGCCCCGCCCCTCGCCCN
